Addgene plasmid #89149: pOTTC1328 - pAAV EF1a HA-hM3D(Gq)
Purpose: An AAV packaging plasmid that expresses HA-tagged hM3D(Gq) excitatory DREADD from the EF1a promoter.
Depositing lab: Brandon Harvey. Depositing organization: National Institute on Drug Abuse (NIDA). Publication: Chemogenetics revealed: DREADD occupancy and activation via converted clozapine. Gomez JL, Bonaventura J, Lesniak W, Mathews WB, Sysa-Shah P, Rodriguez LA, Ellis RJ, Richie CT, Harvey BK, Dannals RF, Pomper MG, Bonci A, Michaelides M. Science. 2017 Aug 4;357(6350):503-507. doi: 10.1126/science.aan2475. PubMed 28774929.
Backbone
  Vector backbone: pAAV EF1a DIO
  Backbone manufacturer: Karl Deisseroth
  Backbone size w/o insert (bp): 5239
  Modifications to backbone: lox sites were removed when CDS was added between BamHI and EcoRV
  Vector type: Mammalian Expression, AAV
Growth in bacteria
  Bacterial resistance: Ampicillin, 100 μg/mL
  Growth temperature: 30°C
  Growth strain: NEB Stable
  Copy number: Low Copy
Gene/Insert
  Gene/Insert name: hM3D(Gq) (alt name: Gq-coupled excitatory DREADD)
  Promoter: EF1a
  Tag / fusion protein: HA (N terminal on insert)
  Cloning method: Ligation Independent Cloning
  Sequencing primers: 5′ EF1a F1; 3′ WPRE R1
Resource information
  A portion of this plasmid was derived from a plasmid made by: the ORF for hM3D(Gq) was provided by Bryan Roth.
Terms and licenses: Academic/Nonprofit Terms; Industry Terms: Not Available to Industry
How to cite: pOTTC1328 - pAAV EF1a HA-hM3D(Gq) was a gift from Brandon Harvey (Addgene plasmid # 89149 ; http://n2t.net/addgene:89149 ; RRID:Addgene_89149)
