[The description below was written by a language model from this plasmid's Addgene catalogue record and pLannotate feature annotations shown in this document.]
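Description:
pOTTC1328 - pAAV EF1a HA-hM3D(Gq) is an AAV transfer (cis) plasmid for mammalian expression. It carries an expression cassette flanked by AAV2 inverted terminal repeats so that the cassette can be packaged into recombinant AAV particles. It was built on the pAAV EF1a DIO backbone, but the lox sites were removed when the coding sequence was inserted. Expression is therefore constitutive rather than Cre-dependent. In bacteria the plasmid is maintained through a ColE1/pUC-type origin and selected with ampicillin via the bla gene. An f1 phage origin is also present. The catalogue lists it as low copy, although the annotated origin is of the high-copy type. The left ITR is annotated only as short fragments in the sequencing result, while the right ITR is detected in full. ITRs are repetitive and hard to sequence and annotate, so the record does not show whether the left one is actually truncated.

The payload is driven by the strong, ubiquitous human EF-1α promoter. It encodes hM3D(Gq), the Gq-coupled excitatory DREADD, which the feature table identifies as the human M3 muscarinic acetylcholine receptor (CHRM3). An N-terminal HA epitope, annotated as a fragment of a 3xHA tag, allows immunodetection of the receptor. A WPRE downstream of the coding sequence enhances transcript stability and expression, and a human growth hormone polyadenylation signal terminates the transcript. The short small t antigen, MCS, bom and rop annotations appear to be incidental backbone remnants. The construct is intended for chemogenetic activation of transduced cells, with the associated work examining DREADD occupancy and activation by clozapine derived from the designer ligand.
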