Features (pLannotate 1.2.2; 17 found; start..end, strand, type, name):
     31..58      +  repeat_region  AAV2 ITR (fragment): inverted terminal repeat of adeno-associated virus serotype 2 inverted
     87..114     +  repeat_region  AAV2 ITR (fragment): inverted terminal repeat of adeno-associated virus serotype 2 inverted
    177..243     +  CDS            small t antigen (fragment): SV40 (simian virus 40) small t antigen
    250..1428    +  promoter       EF-1α promoter: strong constitutive promoter for human elongation factor EF-1α
   1456..1473    +  misc_feature   MCS (fragment): pUC18/19 multiple cloning site
   1483..1509    +  CDS            3xHA (fragment): three tandem HA epitope tags
   1510..3276    +  CDS            CHRM3: ACM3_HUMAN - Experimental evidence at protein level: Swiss-Prot protein existence level 1. The muscarinic acetylcholine receptor mediates various cellular responses, including inhibition of adenylate cyclase, breakdown of phosphoinositides and modulation of potassium channels through the action of G proteins. Primary transducing effect is Pi turnover. From Homo sapiens (Human).
   3312..3900    +  misc_feature   WPRE: woodchuck hepatitis virus posttranscriptional regulatory element
   3932..4408    +  polyA_signal   hGH poly(A) signal: human growth hormone polyadenylation signal
   4448..4588    +  repeat_region  AAV2 ITR: inverted terminal repeat of adeno-associated virus serotype 2 inverted
   4593..4644    -  misc_feature   bom (fragment): basis of mobility region from pBR322
   4663..5118    +  rep_origin     f1 ori (sequence partly withheld): f1 bacteriophage origin of replication; arrow indicates direction of (+) strand synthesis
   5119..5168    -  misc_feature   bom (fragment): basis of mobility region from pBR322
   5270..5305    -  CDS            rop (fragment): Rop protein, which maintains plasmids at low copy number; rop
   5400..5504    +  promoter       AmpR promoter: bla
   5505..6365    +  CDS            AmpR: β-lactamase; bla; confers resistance to ampicillin, carbenicillin, and related antibiotics
   6536..7124    +  rep_origin     ori: high-copy-number ColE1/pMB1/pBR322/pUC origin of replication
>Addgene plasmid #89149 | pOTTC1328 - pAAV EF1a HA-hM3D(Gq) | addgene full sequence | sequence record 193611 | Addgene NGS Result
TGGCCTTTTGCTCACATGTCCTGCAGGCAGCTGCGCGCTCGCTCGCTCACTGAGGCCGCCCGGGCGTCGG
GCGACCTTTGGTCGCCCGGCCTCAGTGAGCGAGCGAGCGCGCAGAGAGGGAGTGGCCAACTCCATCACTA
GGGGTTCCTGCGGCCGCACGCGTAAGCTTTGCAAAGATGGATAAAGTTTTAAACAGAGAGGAATCTTTGC
AGCTAATGGACCTTCTAGGTCTTGAAAGGAGTGGGAATTGGCTCCGGTGCCCGTCAGTGGGCAGAGCGCA
CATCGCCCACAGTCCCCGAGAAGTTGGGGGGAGGGGTCGGCAATTGAACCGGTGCCTAGAGAAGGTGGCG
CGGGGTAAACTGGGAAAGTGATGTCGTGTACTGGCTCCGCCTTTTTCCCGAGGGTGGGGGAGAACCGTAT
ATAAGTGCAGTAGTCGCCGTGAACGTTCTTTTTCGCAACGGGTTTGCCGCCAGAACACAGGTAAGTGCCG
TGTGTGGTTCCCGCGGGCCTGGCCTCTTTACGGGTTATGGCCCTTGCGTGCCTTGAATTACTTCCACCTG
GCTGCAGTACGTGATTCTTGATCCCGAGCTTCGGGTTGGAAGTGGGTGGGAGAGTTCGAGGCCTTGCGCT
TAAGGAGCCCCTTCGCCTCGTGCTTGAGTTGAGGCCTGGCCTGGGCGCTGGGGCCGCCGCGTGCGAATCT
GGTGGCACCTTCGCGCCTGTCTCGCTGCTTTCGATAAGTCTCTAGCCATTTAAAATTTTTGATGACCTGC
TGCGACGCTTTTTTTCTGGCAAGATAGTCTTGTAAATGCGGGCCAAGATCTGCACACTGGTATTTCGGTT
TTTGGGGCCGCGGGCGGCGACGGGGCCCGTGCGTCCCAGCGCACATGTTCGGCGAGGCGGGGCCTGCGAG
CGCGGCCACCGAGAATCGGACGGGGGTAGTCTCAAGCTGGCCGGCCTGCTCTGGTGCCTGGCCTCGCGCC
GCCGTGTATCGCCCCGCCCTGGGCGGCAAGGCTGGCCCGGTCGGCACCAGTTGCGTGAGCGGAAAGATGG
CCGCTTCCCGGCCCTGCTGCAGGGAGCTCAAAATGGAGGACGCGGCGCTCGGGAGAGCGGGCGGGTGAGT
CACCCACACAAAGGAAAAGGGCCTTTCCGTCCTCAGCCGTCGCTTCATGTGACTCCACGGAGTACCGGGC
GCCGTCCAGGCACCTCGATTAGTTCTCGAGCTTTTGGAGTACGTCGTCTTTAGGTTGGGGGGAGGGGTTT
TATGCGATGGAGTTTCCCCACACTGAGTGGGTGGAGACTGAAGTTAGGCCAGCTTGGCACTTGATGTAAT
TCTCCTTGGAATTTGCCCTTTTTGAGTTTGGATCTTGGTTCATTCTCAAGCCTCAGACAGTGGTTCAAAG
TTTTTTTCTTCCATTTCAGGTGTCGTGAGGTACCGGATCCAGTCGAGAAGGTACCGGATCCTCTAGAGTC
GACGCCACCATGTACCCATACGATGTTCCAGATTACGCTACCTTGCACAATAACAGTACAACCTCGCCTT
TGTTTCCAAACATCAGCTCCTCCTGGATACACAGCCCCTCCGATGCAGGGCTGCCCCCGGGAACCGTCAC
TCATTTCGGCAGCTACAATGTTTCTCGAGCAGCTGGCAATTTCTCCTCTCCAGACGGTACCACCGATGAC
CCTCTGGGAGGTCATACCGTCTGGCAAGTGGTCTTCATCGCTTTCTTAACGGGCATCCTGGCCTTGGTGA
CCATCATCGGCAACATCCTGGTAATTGTGTCATTTAAGGTCAACAAGCAGCTGAAGACGGTCAACAACTA
CTTCCTCTTAAGCCTGGCCTGTGCCGATCTGATTATCGGGGTCATTTCAATGAATCTGTTTACGACCTAC
ATCATCATGAATCGATGGGCCTTAGGGAACTTGGCCTGTGACCTCTGGCTTGCCATTGACTGCGTAGCCA
GCAATGCCTCTGTTATGAATCTTCTGGTCATCAGCTTTGACAGATACTTTTCCATCACGAGGCCGCTCAC
GTACCGAGCCAAACGAACAACAAAGAGAGCCGGTGTGATGATCGGTCTGGCTTGGGTCATCTCCTTTGTC
CTTTGGGCTCCTGCCATCTTGTTCTGGCAATACTTTGTTGGAAAGAGAACTGTGCCTCCGGGAGAGTGCT
TCATTCAGTTCCTCAGTGAGCCCACCATTACTTTTGGCACAGCCATCGCTGGTTTTTATATGCCTGTCAC
CATTATGACTATTTTATACTGGAGGATCTATAAGGAAACTGAAAAGCGTACCAAAGAGCTTGCTGGCCTG
CAAGCCTCTGGGACAGAGGCAGAGACAGAAAACTTTGTCCACCCCACGGGCAGTTCTCGAAGCTGCAGCA
GTTACGAACTTCAACAGCAAAGCATGAAACGCTCCAACAGGAGGAAGTATGGCCGCTGCCACTTCTGGTT
CACAACCAAGAGCTGGAAACCCAGCTCCGAGCAGATGGACCAAGACCACAGCAGCAGTGACAGTTGGAAC
AACAATGATGCTGCTGCCTCCCTGGAGAACTCCGCCTCCTCCGACGAGGAGGACATTGGCTCCGAGACGA
GAGCCATCTACTCCATCGTGCTCAAGCTTCCGGGTCACAGCACCATCCTCAACTCCACCAAGTTACCCTC
ATCGGACAACCTGCAGGTGCCTGAGGAGGAGCTGGGGATGGTGGACTTGGAGAGGAAAGCCGACAAGCTG
CAGGCCCAGAAGAGCGTGGACGATGGAGGCAGTTTTCCAAAAAGCTTCTCCAAGCTTCCCATCCAGCTAG
AGTCAGCCGTGGACACAGCTAAGACTTCTGACGTCAACTCCTCAGTGGGTAAGAGCACGGCCACTCTACC
TCTGTCCTTCAAGGAAGCCACTCTGGCCAAGAGGTTTGCTCTGAAGACCAGAAGTCAGATCACTAAGCGG
AAAAGGATGTCCCTGGTCAAGGAGAAGAAAGCGGCCCAGACCCTCAGTGCGATCTTGCTTGCCTTCATCA
TCACTTGGACCCCATACAACATCATGGTTCTGGTGAACACCTTTTGTGACAGCTGCATACCCAAAACCTT
TTGGAATCTGGGCTACTGGCTGTGCTACATCAACAGCACCGTGAACCCCGTGTGCTATGCTCTGTGCAAC
AAAACATTCAGAACCACTTTCAAGATGCTGCTGCTGTGCCAGTGTGACAAAAAAAAGAGGCGCAAGCAGC
AGTACCAGCAGAGACAGTCGGTCATTTTTCACAAGCGCGCACCCGAGCAGGCCTTGTAGGCGGCCGCGAT
ATCGCCATCAAGCTTATCGATAATCAACCTCTGGATTACAAAATTTGTGAAAGATTGACTGGTATTCTTA
ACTATGTTGCTCCTTTTACGCTATGTGGATACGCTGCTTTAATGCCTTTGTATCATGCTATTGCTTCCCG
TATGGCTTTCATTTTCTCCTCCTTGTATAAATCCTGGTTGCTGTCTCTTTATGAGGAGTTGTGGCCCGTT
GTCAGGCAACGTGGCGTGGTGTGCACTGTGTTTGCTGACGCAACCCCCACTGGTTGGGGCATTGCCACCA
CCTGTCAGCTCCTTTCCGGGACTTTCGCTTTCCCCCTCCCTATTGCCACGGCGGAACTCATCGCCGCCTG
CCTTGCCCGCTGCTGGACAGGGGCTCGGCTGTTGGGCACTGACAATTCCGTGGTGTTGTCGGGGAAATCA
TCGTCCTTTCCTTGGCTGCTCGCCTATGTTGCCACCTGGATTCTGCGCGGGACGTCCTTCTGCTACGTCC
CTTCGGCCCTCAATCCAGCGGACCTTCCTTCCCGCGGCCTGCTGCCGGCTCTGCGGCCTCTTCCGCGTCT
TCGCCTTCGCCCTCAGACGAGTCGGATCTCCCTTTGGGCCGCCTCCCCGCATCGATACCGAGCGCTGCTC
GAGAGATCTACGGGTGGCATCCCTGTGACCCCTCCCCAGTGCCTCTCCTGGCCCTGGAAGTTGCCACTCC
AGTGCCCACCAGCCTTGTCCTAATAAAATTAAGTTGCATCATTTTGTCTGACTAGGTGTCCTTCTATAAT
ATTATGGGGTGGAGGGGGGTGGTATGGAGCAAGGGGCAAGTTGGGAAGACAACCTGTAGGGCCTGCGGGG
TCTATTGGGAACCAAGCTGGAGTGCAGTGGCACAATCTTGGCTCACTGCAATCTCCGCCTCCTGGGTTCA
AGCGATTCTCCTGCCTCAGCCTCCCGAGTTGTTGGGATTCCAGGCATGCATGACCAGGCTCAGCTAATTT
TTGTTTTTTTGGTAGAGACGGGGTTTCACCATATTGGCCAGGCTGGTCTCCAACTCCTAATCTCAGGTGA
TCTACCCACCTTGGCCTCCCAAATTGCTGGGATTACAGGCGTGAACCACTGCTCCCTTCCCTGTCCTTCT
GATTTTGTAGGTAACCACGTGCGGACCGAGCGGCCGCAGGAACCCCTAGTGATGGAGTTGGCCACTCCCT
CTCTGCGCGCTCGCTCGCTCACTGAGGCCGGGCGACCAAAGGTCGCCCGACGCCCGGGCTTTGCCCGGGC
GGCCTCAGTGAGCGAGCGAGCGCGCAGCTGCCTGCAGGGGCGCCTGATGCGGTATTTTCTCCTTACGCAT
CTGTGCGGTATTTCACACCGCATA
[95 nt withheld, positions 4645-4739]
T
[46 nt withheld, positions 4741-4786]
C
[141 nt withheld, positions 4788-4928]
CCTTTGACGTTGGAGTCCACGTTCTTT
[37 nt withheld, positions 4956-4992]
ACTCTATCTCGGGCTATTCTTTTGATTTATAAGGGATTTTGCCGATTTCGGTCTATTGGTTAAAAAATGA
GCTGATTTAACAAAAATTTAACGCGAATTTTAACAAAATATTAACGTTTACAATTTTATGGTGCACTCTC
AGTACAATCTGCTCTGATGCCGCATAGTTAAGCCAGCCCCGACACCCGCCAACACCCGCTGACGCGCCCT
GACGGGCTTGTCTGCTCCCGGCATCCGCTTACAGACAAGCTGTGACCGTCTCCGGGAGCTGCATGTGTCA
GAGGTTTTCACCGTCATCACCGAAACGCGCGAGACGAAAGGGCCTCGTGATACGCCTATTTTTATAGGTT
AATGTCATGATAATAATGGTTTCTTAGACGTCAGGTGGCACTTTTCGGGGAAATGTGCGCGGAACCCCTA
TTTGTTTATTTTTCTAAATACATTCAAATATGTATCCGCTCATGAGACAATAACCCTGATAAATGCTTCA
ATAATATTGAAAAAGGAAGAGTATGAGTATTCAACATTTCCGTGTCGCCCTTATTCCCTTTTTTGCGGCA
TTTTGCCTTCCTGTTTTTGCTCACCCAGAAACGCTGGTGAAAGTAAAAGATGCTGAAGATCAGTTGGGTG
CACGAGTGGGTTACATCGAACTGGATCTCAACAGCGGTAAGATCCTTGAGAGTTTTCGCCCCGAAGAACG
TTTTCCAATGATGAGCACTTTTAAAGTTCTGCTATGTGGCGCGGTATTATCCCGTATTGACGCCGGGCAA
GAGCAACTCGGTCGCCGCATACACTATTCTCAGAATGACTTGGTTGAGTACTCACCAGTCACAGAAAAGC
ATCTTACGGATGGCATGACAGTAAGAGAATTATGCAGTGCTGCCATAACCATGAGTGATAACACTGCGGC
CAACTTACTTCTGACAACGATCGGAGGACCGAAGGAGCTAACCGCTTTTTTGCACAACATGGGGGATCAT
GTAACTCGCCTTGATCGTTGGGAACCGGAGCTGAATGAAGCCATACCAAACGACGAGCGTGACACCACGA
TGCCTGTAGCAATGGCAACAACGTTGCGCAAACTATTAACTGGCGAACTACTTACTCTAGCTTCCCGGCA
ACAATTAATAGACTGGATGGAGGCGGATAAAGTTGCAGGACCACTTCTGCGCTCGGCCCTTCCGGCTGGC
TGGTTTATTGCTGATAAATCTGGAGCCGGTGAGCGTGGGTCTCGCGGTATCATTGCAGCACTGGGGCCAG
ATGGTAAGCCCTCCCGTATCGTAGTTATCTACACGACGGGGAGTCAGGCAACTATGGATGAACGAAATAG
ACAGATCGCTGAGATAGGTGCCTCACTGATTAAGCATTGGTAACTGTCAGACCAAGTTTACTCATATATA
CTTTAGATTGATTTAAAACTTCATTTTTAATTTAAAAGGATCTAGGTGAAGATCCTTTTTGATAATCTCA
TGACCAAAATCCCTTAACGTGAGTTTTCGTTCCACTGAGCGTCAGACCCCGTAGAAAAGATCAAAGGATC
TTCTTGAGATCCTTTTTTTCTGCGCGTAATCTGCTGCTTGCAAACAAAAAAACCACCGCTACCAGCGGTG
GTTTGTTTGCCGGATCAAGAGCTACCAACTCTTTTTCCGAAGGTAACTGGCTTCAGCAGAGCGCAGATAC
CAAATACTGTTCTTCTAGTGTAGCCGTAGTTAGGCCACCACTTCAAGAACTCTGTAGCACCGCCTACATA
CCTCGCTCTGCTAATCCTGTTACCAGTGGCTGCTGCCAGTGGCGATAAGTCGTGTCTTACCGGGTTGGAC
TCAAGACGATAGTTACCGGATAAGGCGCAGCGGTCGGGCTGAACGGGGGGTTCGTGCACACAGCCCAGCT
TGGAGCGAACGACCTACACCGAACTGAGATACCTACAGCGTGAGCTATGAGAAAGCGCCACGCTTCCCGA
AGGGAGAAAGGCGGACAGGTATCCGGTAAGCGGCAGGGTCGGAACAGGAGAGCGCACGAGGGAGCTTCCA
GGGGGAAACGCCTGGTATCTTTATAGTCCTGTCGGGTTTCGCCACCTCTGACTTGAGCGTCGATTTTTGT
GATGCTCGTCAGGGGGGCGGAGCCTATGGAAAAACGCCAGCAACGCGGCCTTTTTACGGTTCCTGGCCTT
TTGC
